>Addgene plasmid #52647 | Fast-GCaMP-RS06 | depositor partial sequence | sequence record 81923 | T7 to T7 terminator primer
ATGGGTTCTCATCATCATCATCATCATGGTATGGCTAGCATGACTGGTGGACAGCAAATGGGTCGGGATC
TGTACGACGATGACGATAAGGATCTCGCCACCATGGTCGACTCATCACGTCGTAAGTGGAATAAGACAGG
TCACGCAGTCAGAGCTATAGGTCGGCTGAGCTCACTCGAGAACGTCTATATCAAGGCCGACAAGCAGAAG
AACGGCATCAAGGCGAACTTCAAGATCCGCCACAACATCGAGGACGGCGGCGTGCAGCTCGCCTACCACT
ACCAGCAGAACACCCCCATCGGCGACGGCCCCGTGCTGCTGCCCGACAACCACTACCTGAGCGTGCAGTC
CAAACTTTCGAAAGACCCCAACGAGAAGCGCGATCACATGGTCCTGCTGGAGTTCGTGACCGCCGCCGGG
ATCACTCTCGGCATGGACGAGCTGTACAAGGGCGGTACCGGAGGGAGCATGGTGAGCAAGGGCGAGGAGC
TGTTCACCGGGGTGGTGCCCATCCTGGTCGAGCTGGACGGCGACGTAAACGGCCACAAGTTCAGCGTGTC
CGGCGAGGGTGAGGGCGATGCCACCTACGGCAAGCTGACCCTGAAGTTCATCTGCACCACCGGCAAGCTG
CCCGTGCCCTGGCCCACCCTCGTGACCACCCTGACCTACGGCGTGCAGTGCTTCAGCCGCTACCCCGACC
ACATGAAGCAGCACGACTTCTTCAAGTCCGCCATGCCCGAAGGCTACATCCAGGAGCGCACCATCTTCTT
CAAGGACGACGGCAACTACAAGACCCGCGCCGAGGTGAAGTTCGAGGGCGACACCCTGGTGAACCGCATC
GAGCTGAAGGGCATCGACTTCAAGGAGGACGGCAACATCCTGGGGCACAAGCTGGAGTACAACACGCGTG
ACCAACTGACTGAAGAGCAGATCGCAGAATTTAAAGAGGCTTTCTCCCTATTTGACAAGGACGGGGATGG
GACAATAACAACCAAGGAGCTGGGGACGGTGATGCGGTCTCTGGGGCAGAACCCCACAGAAGCAGAGCTG
CAGGACATGATCAATGAAGTAGATGCCGACGGTGACGGCACAATCGACTTCCCTGAGTTCCTGACAATGC
AGGCAAGAAAAATGAAAGACACAGACAGTGAAGAAGAAATTAGAGAAGCGTTCCGTGTGTTTGATAAGGA
TGGCAATGGCTACATCAGTGCAGCAGAGCTTCGCCACGTGATGACAAACCTTGGAGAGAAGTTAACAGAT
GAAGAGGTTGATGAAATGATCAGGGAAGCAGACATCGATGGGGATGGTCAGGTAAACTACGAAGAGTTTG
TACAAATGATGACAGCGAAGTGA
