>Addgene plasmid #52647 | Fast-GCaMP-RS06 | addgene partial sequence | sequence record 83113 | T7term 5'-GCTAGTTATTGCTCAGCGG-3'
TTCCTTTCGGGCTTTGTTAGCAGCCGGATCTCAGTGGTGGTGGTGGTGGTGCTCGAGTGCGGCCGCTCAC
TTCGCTGTCATCATTTGTACAAACTCTTCGTAGTTTACCTGACCATCCCCATCGATGTCTGCTTCCCTGA
TCATTTCATCAACCTCTTCATCTGTTAACTTCTCTCCAAGGTTTGTCATCACGTGGCGAAGCTCTGCTGC
ACTGATGTAGCCATTGCCATCCTTATCAAACACACGGAACGCTTCTCTAATTTCTTCTTCACTGTCTGTG
TCTTTCATTTTTCTTGCCTGCATTGTCAGGAACTCAGGGAAGTCGATTGTGCCGTCACCGTCGGCATCTA
CTTCATTGATCATGTCCTGCAGCTCTGCTTCTGTGGGGTTCTGCCCCAGAGACCGCATCACCGTCCCCAG
CTCCTTGGTTGTTATTGTCCCATCCCCGTCCTTGTCAAATAGGGAGAAAGCCTCTTTAAATTCTGCGATC
TGCTCTTCAGTCAGTTGGTCACGCGTGTTGTACTCCAGCTTGTGCCCCAGGATGTTGCCGTCCTCCTTGA
AGTCGATGCCCTTCAGCTCGATGCGGTTCACCAGGGTGTCGCCCTCGAACTTCACCTCGGCGCGGGTCTT
GTAGTTGCCGTCGTCCTTGAAGAAGATGGTGCGCTCCTGGATGTAGCCTTCGGGCATGGCGGACTTGAAG
AAGTCGTGCTGCTTCATGTGGTCGGGGTAGCGGCTGAAGCACTGCACGCCGTAGGTCAGGGTGGTCACGA
GGGTGGGCCAGGGCACGGGCAGCTTGCCGGTGGTGCAGATGAACTTCAGGGTCAGCTTGCCGTAGGTGGC
ATCGCCCTCACCCTCGCCGGACACGCTGAACTTGTGGCCGTTTACGTCGCCGTCCAGCTCGACCAGGATG
GGCACCACCCCGGTGAACAGCTCCTCGCCCTTGCTCACCATGCTCCCTCCGGTACCGCCCTTGTACAGCT
CGTCCATGCCGAGAGTGATCCCGGCGGCGGTCACGAACTCCAGCAGGACCATGTGATCGCGCT
