[The description below was written by a language model from this plasmid's Addgene catalogue record.]
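Description:
Fast-GCaMP-RS06 is a 6,722 bp plasmid carrying a genetically encoded fluorescent calcium indicator in the pET28b backbone (5,369 bp without insert). The catalogue lists the vector type as mammalian expression, but pET28b is a bacterial expression vector and the recorded promoter is T7. That arrangement normally serves T7 RNA polymerase-driven protein production in E. coli rather than expression in mammalian cells, so the vector-type field and the backbone do not agree. The plasmid is selected with kanamycin and is recorded as high copy. No feature table is provided, so other backbone elements, such as the origin of replication or whether any vector-encoded tags are fused to the insert, cannot be confirmed from the record.

The 1,353 bp insert sits between the XbaI (5′) and NotI (3′) sites, both of which are retained. It encodes a variant of GCaMP3 carrying the single substitution M374Q, and its species is listed as human and synthetic. GCaMP-type sensors combine a circularly permuted GFP with calmodulin and a calmodulin-binding peptide, so that calcium binding changes fluorescence. The "Fast" series name and the associated publication title indicate that this variant was developed for improved tracking of neuronal activity. The stated purpose is monitoring neuronal activity with a genetically encodable calcium indicator. Given the T7/pET context, this particular construct is most plausibly suited to producing the sensor protein in bacteria for characterisation, or to serving as a source of the coding sequence for subcloning, though the record does not state this explicitly.
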