Addgene plasmid #52647: Fast-GCaMP-RS06
Purpose: genetically encodable fluorescent calcium indicator protein to monitor neuronal activity
Depositing lab: Samuel Wang. Depositing organization: Princeton University. Publication: Fast GCaMPs for improved tracking of neuronal activity. Sun XR, Badura A, Pacheco DA, Lynch LA, Schneider ER, Taylor MP, Hogue IB, Enquist LW, Murthy M, Wang SS. Nat Commun. 2013 Jul 17;4:2170. doi: 10.1038/ncomms3170. PubMed 23863808.
Backbone
  Vector backbone: pET28b
  Backbone manufacturer: Millipore
  Backbone size w/o insert (bp): 5369
  Total vector size (bp): 6722
  Modifications to backbone: inserted Fast GCaMP RS06 between NotI and XbaI
  Vector type: Mammalian Expression
Growth in bacteria
  Bacterial resistance: Kanamycin, 50 μg/mL
  Growth temperature: 37°C
  Growth strain: DH5alpha
  Copy number: High Copy
Gene/Insert
  Gene/Insert name: Fast-GCaMP-RS06
  Species: H. sapiens (human), Synthetic
  Insert size (bp): 1353
  Mutation: M374Q mutated from GCaMP3
  Promoter: T7
  Cloning method: Restriction Enzyme; 5′ cloning site XbaI (not destroyed); 3′ cloning site NotI (not destroyed)
  Sequencing primers: 5′ 5'-d(TAA TAC GAC TCA CTA TAG GG)-3'; 3′ 5'-d(GCT AGT TAT TGC TCA GCG G)-3
Resource information
  A portion of this plasmid was derived from a plasmid made by: Millipore (catalog number 69865)
Terms and licenses: Academic/Nonprofit Terms; Industry Terms: Not Available to Industry
How to cite: Fast-GCaMP-RS06 was a gift from Samuel Wang (Addgene plasmid # 52647 ; http://n2t.net/addgene:52647 ; RRID:Addgene_52647)
